Addgene plasmid #185230: pST_Q19228_CAEEL_51-88 (pBS0734)
Purpose: For the mammalian expression of the C. elegans protein Q19228_CAEEL_51-88. This is one of the bottom performing targets in our apoptosis assay (it induced apoptosis).
Depositing lab: Pamela Silver. Depositing organization: Harvard Medical School. Publication: Natural and Designed Proteins Inspired by Extremotolerant Organisms Can Form Condensates and Attenuate Apoptosis in Human Cells. Veling MT, Nguyen DT, Thadani NN, Oster ME, Rollins NJ, Brock KP, Bethel NP, Lim S, Baker D, Way JC, Marks DS, Chang RL, Silver PA. ACS Synth Biol. 2022 Mar 18;11(3):1292-1302. doi: 10.1021/acssynbio.1c00572. Epub 2022 Feb 18. PubMed 35176859.
Backbone
  Vector backbone: YK 02
  Vector type: Mammalian Expression
Growth in bacteria
  Bacterial resistance: Ampicillin, 100 μg/mL
  Growth temperature: 37°C
  Growth strain: DH5alpha
  Copy number: High Copy
Gene/Insert
  Gene/Insert name: Q19228_CAEEL_51-88
  Species: C. elegans (nematode)
  Insert size (bp): 315
  Cloning method: Gibson Cloning
Terms and licenses: Academic/Nonprofit Terms; Industry Terms: Not Available to Industry
Depositor comments: This is one of the bottom performing targets in our apoptosis assay (it induced apoptosis). See supplemental table 2 in our paper to see its performance in our assay. The negative control for this assay is pSecTag2 B which can be obtained from Thermo here https://www.thermofisher.com/order/catalog/product/V90020
How to cite: pST_Q19228_CAEEL_51-88 (pBS0734) was a gift from Pamela Silver (Addgene plasmid # 185230 ; http://n2t.net/addgene:185230 ; RRID:Addgene_185230)
