[The description below was written by a language model from this plasmid's Addgene catalogue record and pLannotate feature annotations shown in this document.]
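Description:
pST_Q19228_CAEEL_51-88 (pBS0734) is a 5,225-nt mammalian expression plasmid built on a backbone recorded as YK 02. It carries a short fragment of a Caenorhabditis elegans protein, and the construct name indicates residues 51–88 of UniProt entry Q19228. It is propagated in E. coli as a high-copy plasmid through a ColE1/pUC-type origin, with selection on ampicillin through the bla gene and its native promoter. An f1 origin is also present. A second marker cassette places the Sh ble (bleomycin/Zeocin resistance) gene under tandem SV40 early and EM7 promoters, followed by an SV40 polyadenylation signal. This arrangement could in principle allow Zeocin selection in both mammalian cells and bacteria.

The expression cassette consists of the human CMV immediate-early enhancer and promoter, a T7 promoter, the insert, and a bovine growth hormone polyadenylation signal. The annotation tool matches a 114-nt stretch of the insert to C. elegans sip-1 (SIP1_CAEEL), which fits a 38-residue fragment. The catalogue gives the insert as 315 bp, so the cloned region includes additional sequence that is not annotated in the feature table. The record does not state whether that sequence encodes tags, linkers or a signal peptide. The insert was introduced by Gibson assembly.

The plasmid belongs to a set of constructs used to test natural and designed proteins inspired by extremotolerant organisms for their effects on apoptosis in human cells. The depositor lists this fragment among the bottom-performing targets in that assay because it induced apoptosis rather than attenuating it. The negative control for the assay was empty pSecTag2 B.
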