Features (pLannotate 1.2.2; 21 found; start..end, strand, type, name):
     47..99      -  misc_feature   bom (fragment): basis of mobility region from pBR322
    254..633     +  enhancer       CMV enhancer: human cytomegalovirus immediate early enhancer
    634..837     +  promoter       CMV promoter: human cytomegalovirus (CMV) immediate early promoter
    833..866     +  LTR            5' LTR (truncated) (fragment): truncated 5' long terminal repeat (LTR) from HIV-1
    882..900     +  promoter       T7 promoter: promoter for bacteriophage T7 RNA polymerase
    927..1040    +  CDS            sip-1 (fragment): SIP1_CAEEL - Experimental evidence at protein level: Swiss-Prot protein existence level 1. From Caenorhabditis elegans.
   1258..1482    +  polyA_signal   bGH poly(A) signal: bovine growth hormone polyadenylation signal
   1486..1507    +  promoter       SV40 promoter (fragment): SV40 enhancer and early promoter
   1528..1956    +  rep_origin     f1 ori (sequence partly withheld): f1 bacteriophage origin of replication; arrow indicates direction of (+) strand synthesis
   1970..2299    +  promoter       SV40 promoter: SV40 enhancer and early promoter
   2347..2394    +  promoter       EM7 promoter: synthetic bacterial promoter&nbsp
   2413..2787    +  CDS            BleoR: antibiotic-binding protein; Sh ble from Streptoalloteichus hindustanus; confers resistance to bleomycin, phleomycin, and Zeocin™
   2797..2922    +  CDS            ble (fragment): BLE_KLEPN - Experimental evidence at protein level: Swiss-Prot protein existence level 1. Binding protein with a strong affinity to the bleomycin family of antibiotics. Binds to CL990; an antimitotic-antibiotic compound. From Klebsiella pneumoniae.
   2917..3038    +  polyA_signal   SV40 poly(A) signal: SV40 polyadenylation signal
   3111..3127    -  protein_bind   lac operator: The lac repressor binds to the lac operator to inhibit transcription in E. coli. This inhibition can be relieved by adding lactose or isopropyl-β-D-thiogalactopyranoside (IPTG). lac repressor encoded by lacI
   3135..3165    -  promoter       lac promoter: promoter for the E. coli lac operon
   3180..3201    -  protein_bind   CAP binding site: CAP binding activates transcription in the presence of cAMP. E. coli catabolite activator protein
   3214..3306    -  CDS            lacI (fragment): lac repressor; lacI; The lac repressor binds to the lac operator to inhibit transcription in E. coli. This inhibition can be relieved by adding lactose or isopropyl-β-D-thiogalactopyranoside (IPTG).
   3489..4077    -  rep_origin     ori: high-copy-number ColE1/pMB1/pBR322/pUC origin of replication
   4248..5108    -  CDS            AmpR: β-lactamase; bla; confers resistance to ampicillin, carbenicillin, and related antibiotics
   5109..5213    -  promoter       AmpR promoter: bla
>Addgene plasmid #185230 | pST_Q19228_CAEEL_51-88 (pBS0734) | addgene full sequence | sequence record 366863 | Addgene NGS Result
AAAAGTGCCACCTGACGTCGACGGATCGGGAGATCTCCCGATCCCCTATGGTGCACTCTCAGTACAATCT
GCTCTGATGCCGCATAGTTAAGCCAGTATCTGCTCCCTGCTTGTGTGTTGGAGGTCGCTGAGTAGTGCGC
GAGCAAAATTTAAGCTACAACAAGGCAAGGCTTGACCGACAATTGCATGAAGAATCTGCTTAGGGTTAGG
CGTTTTGCGCTGCTTCGCGATGTACGGGCCAGATATACGCGTTGACATTGATTATTGACTAGTTATTAAT
AGTAATCAATTACGGGGTCATTAGTTCATAGCCCATATATGGAGTTCCGCGTTACATAACTTACGGTAAA
TGGCCCGCCTGGCTGACCGCCCAACGACCCCCGCCCATTGACGTCAATAATGACGTATGTTCCCATAGTA
ACGCCAATAGGGACTTTCCATTGACGTCAATGGGTGGAGTATTTACGGTAAACTGCCCACTTGGCAGTAC
ATCAAGTGTATCATATGCCAAGTACGCCCCCTATTGACGTCAATGACGGTAAATGGCCCGCCTGGCATTA
TGCCCAGTACATGACCTTATGGGACTTTCCTACTTGGCAGTACATCTACGTATTAGTCATCGCTATTACC
ATGGTGATGCGGTTTTGGCAGTACATCAATGGGCGTGGATAGCGGTTTGACTCACGGGGATTTCCAAGTC
TCCACCCCATTGACGTCAATGGGAGTTTGTTTTGGCACCAAAATCAACGGGACTTTCCAAAATGTCGTAA
CAACTCCGCCCCATTGACGCAAATGGGCGGTAGGCGTGTACGGTGGGAGGTCTATATAAGCAGAGCTCTC
TGGCTAACTAGAGAACCCACTGCTTACTGGCTTATCGAAATTAATACGACTCACTATAGGGAGACCCAAG
CTGGCTAGCCACCATGAAGTTTGCCGTGAACCTGAATGTGTCCAACTTTAAACCTGAGGAGCTGAAGGTG
AACCTGGAGGGACGCCAGCTGTCAATCCAGGGCGAGCACGACGTGGAGAACGAACACGGTTGATGAATTG
CCAATTGAAATTTGACGGCCTATGTCACTGAAACTATCCAAACACCCCATGTCGATACTGAACGTATCGA
CGCATACCTCCTTCCTTGAAAACGCACAATCATACAACTGGGCACATAATGCGTACGCCCATCTAGTACA
CCCATCTCTGTAGGTCCAGTTCAAGAGCTGGAAGAGCACCCTCCACTTACCCGCTGATCAGCCTCGACTG
TGCCTTCTAGTTGCCAGCCATCTGTTGTTTGCCCCTCCCCCGTGCCTTCCTTGACCCTGGAAGGTGCCAC
TCCCACTGTCCTTTCCTAATAAAATGAGGAAATTGCATCGCATTGTCTGAGTAGGTGTCATTCTATTCTG
GGGGGTGGGGTGGGGCAGGACAGCAAGGGGGAGGATTGGGAAGACAATAGCAGGCATGCTGGGGATGCGG
TGGGCTCTATGGCTTCTGAGGCGGAAAGAACCAGCTGGGGCTCTAGGGGGTATCCCC
[124 nt withheld, positions 1528-1651]
C
[91 nt withheld, positions 1653-1743]
A
[49 nt withheld, positions 1745-1793]
CCTTTGACGTTGGAGTCCACGTTCTTT
[37 nt withheld, positions 1821-1857]
ACCCTATCTCGGTCTATTCTTTTGATTTATAAGGGATTTTGCCGATTTCGGCCTATTGGTTAAAAAATGA
GCTGATTTAACAAAAATTTAACGCGAATTAATTCTGTGGAATGTGTGTCAGTTAGGGTGTGGAAAGTCCC
CAGGCTCCCCAGCAGGCAGAAGTATGCAAAGCATGCATCTCAATTAGTCAGCAACCAGGTGTGGAAAGTC
CCCAGGCTCCCCAGCAGGCAGAAGTATGCAAAGCATGCATCTCAATTAGTCAGCAACCATAGTCCCGCCC
CTAACTCCGCCCATCCCGCCCCTAACTCCGCCCAGTTCCGCCCATTCTCCGCCCCATGGCTGACTAATTT
TTTTTATTTATGCAGAGGCCGAGGCCGCCTCTGCCTCTGAGCTATTCCAGAAGTAGTGAGGAGGCTTTTT
TGGAGGCCTAGGCTTTTGCAAAAAGCTCCCGGGAGCTTGTATATCCATTTTCGGATCTGATCAGCACGTG
TTGACAATTAATCATCGGCATAGTATATCGGCATAGTATAATACGACAAGGTGAGGAACTAAACCATGGC
CAAGTTGACCAGTGCCGTTCCGGTGCTCACCGCGCGCGACGTCGCCGGAGCGGTCGAGTTCTGGACCGAC
CGGCTCGGGTTCTCCCGGGACTTCGTGGAGGACGACTTCGCCGGTGTGGTCCGGGACGACGTGACCCTGT
TCATCAGCGCGGTCCAGGACCAGGTGGTGCCGGACAACACCCTGGCCTGGGTGTGGGTGCGCGGCCTGGA
CGAGCTGTACGCCGAGTGGTCGGAGGTCGTGTCCACGAACTTCCGGGACGCCTCCGGGCCGGCCATGACC
GAGATCGGCGAGCAGCCGTGGGGGCGGGAGTTCGCCCTGCGCGACCCGGCCGGCAACTGCGTGCACTTCG
TGGCCGAGGAGCAGGACTGACACGTGCTACGAGATTTCGATTCCACCGCCGCCTTCTATGAAAGGTTGGG
CTTCGGAATCGTTTTCCGGGACGCCGGCTGGATGATCCTCCAGCGCGGGGATCTCATGCTGGAGTTCTTC
GCCCACCCCAACTTGTTTATTGCAGCTTATAATGGTTACAAATAAAGCAATAGCATCACAAATTTCACAA
ATAAAGCATTTTTTTCACTGCATTCTAGTTGTGGTTTGTCCAAACTCATCAATGTATCTTATCATGTCTG
TATACCGTCGACCTCTAGCTAGAGCTTGGCGTAATCATGGTCATAGCTGTTTCCTGTGTGAAATTGTTAT
CCGCTCACAATTCCACACAACATACGAGCCGGAAGCATAAAGTGTAAAGCCTGGGGTGCCTAATGAGTGA
GCTAACTTACATTAATTGCGTTGCGCTCACTGCCCGCTTTCCAGTCGGGAAACCTGTCGTGCCAGCTGCA
TTAATGAATCGGCCAACGCGCGGGGAGAGGCGGTTTGCGTATTGGGCGCTCTTCCGCTTCCTCGCTCACT
GACTCGCTGCGCTCGGTCGTTCGGCTGCGGCGAGCGGTATCAGCTCACTCAAAGGCGGTAATACGGTTAT
CCACAGAATCAGGGGATAACGCAGGAAAGAACATGTGAGCAAAAGGCCAGCAAAAGGCCAGGAACCGTAA
AAAGGCCGCGTTGCTGGCGTTTTTCCATAGGCTCCGCCCCCCTGACGAGCATCACAAAAATCGACGCTCA
AGTCAGAGGTGGCGAAACCCGACAGGACTATAAAGATACCAGGCGTTTCCCCCTGGAAGCTCCCTCGTGC
GCTCTCCTGTTCCGACCCTGCCGCTTACCGGATACCTGTCCGCCTTTCTCCCTTCGGGAAGCGTGGCGCT
TTCTCATAGCTCACGCTGTAGGTATCTCAGTTCGGTGTAGGTCGTTCGCTCCAAGCTGGGCTGTGTGCAC
GAACCCCCCGTTCAGCCCGACCGCTGCGCCTTATCCGGTAACTATCGTCTTGAGTCCAACCCGGTAAGAC
ACGACTTATCGCCACTGGCAGCAGCCACTGGTAACAGGATTAGCAGAGCGAGGTATGTAGGCGGTGCTAC
AGAGTTCTTGAAGTGGTGGCCTAACTACGGCTACACTAGAAGAACAGTATTTGGTATCTGCGCTCTGCTG
AAGCCAGTTACCTTCGGAAAAAGAGTTGGTAGCTCTTGATCCGGCAAACAAACCACCGCTGGTAGCGGTG
GTTTTTTTGTTTGCAAGCAGCAGATTACGCGCAGAAAAAAAGGATCTCAAGAAGATCCTTTGATCTTTTC
TACGGGGTCTGACGCTCAGTGGAACGAAAACTCACGTTAAGGGATTTTGGTCATGAGATTATCAAAAAGG
ATCTTCACCTAGATCCTTTTAAATTAAAAATGAAGTTTTAAATCAATCTAAAGTATATATGAGTAAACTT
GGTCTGACAGTTACCAATGCTTAATCAGTGAGGCACCTATCTCAGCGATCTGTCTATTTCGTTCATCCAT
AGTTGCCTGACTCCCCGTCGTGTAGATAACTACGATACGGGAGGGCTTACCATCTGGCCCCAGTGCTGCA
ATGATACCGCGAGACCCACGCTCACCGGCTCCAGATTTATCAGCAATAAACCAGCCAGCCGGAAGGGCCG
AGCGCAGAAGTGGTCCTGCAACTTTATCCGCCTCCATCCAGTCTATTAATTGTTGCCGGGAAGCTAGAGT
AAGTAGTTCGCCAGTTAATAGTTTGCGCAACGTTGTTGCCATTGCTACAGGCATCGTGGTGTCACGCTCG
TCGTTTGGTATGGCTTCATTCAGCTCCGGTTCCCAACGATCAAGGCGAGTTACATGATCCCCCATGTTGT
GCAAAAAAGCGGTTAGCTCCTTCGGTCCTCCGATCGTTGTCAGAAGTAAGTTGGCCGCAGTGTTATCACT
CATGGTTATGGCAGCACTGCATAATTCTCTTACTGTCATGCCATCCGTAAGATGCTTTTCTGTGACTGGT
GAGTACTCAACCAAGTCATTCTGAGAATAGTGTATGCGGCGACCGAGTTGCTCTTGCCCGGCGTCAATAC
GGGATAATACCGCGCCACATAGCAGAACTTTAAAAGTGCTCATCATTGGAAAACGTTCTTCGGGGCGAAA
ACTCTCAAGGATCTTACCGCTGTTGAGATCCAGTTCGATGTAACCCACTCGTGCACCCAACTGATCTTCA
GCATCTTTTACTTTCACCAGCGTTTCTGGGTGAGCAAAAACAGGAAGGCAAAATGCCGCAAAAAAGGGAA
TAAGGGCGACACGGAAATGTTGAATACTCATACTCTTCCTTTTTCAATATTATTGAAGCATTTATCAGGG
TTATTGTCTCATGAGCGGATACATATTTGAATGTATTTAGAAAAATAAACAAATAGGGGTTCCGCGCACA
TTTCCCCG
